>Addgene plasmid #79880 | pMTB2-Avi-Cerulean-Rpl10a | depositor full sequence | sequence record 149770 | pMTB2-Avi-Cerulean-Rpl10a sequence 7843 bps
GGTTTATTGCTGATAAATCTGGAGCCGGTGAGCGTGGGTCTCGCGGTATCATTGCAGCACTGGGGCCAGA
TGGTAAGCCCTCCCGTATCGTAGTTATCTACACGACGGGGAGTCAGGCAACTATGGATGAACGAAATAGA
CAGATCGCTGAGATAGGTGCCTCACTGATTAAGCATTGGTAACTGTCAGACCAAGTTTACTCATATATAC
TTTAGATTGATTTAAAACTTCATTTTTAATTTAAAAGGATCTAGGTGAAGATCCTTTTTGATAATCTCAT
GACCAAAATCCCTTAACGTGAGTTTTCGTTCCACTGAGCGTCAGACCCCGTAGAAAAGATCAAAGGATCT
TCTTGAGATCCTTTTTTTCTGCGCGTAATCTGCTGCTTGCAAACAAAAAAACCACCGCTACCAGCGGTGG
TTTGTTTGCCGGATCAAGAGCTACCAACTCTTTTTCCGAAGGTAACTGGCTTCAGCAGAGCGCAGATACC
AAATACTGTCCTTCTAGTGTAGCCGTAGTTAGGCCACCACTTCAAGAACTCTGTAGCACCGCCTACATAC
CTCGCTCTGCTAATCCTGTTACCAGTGGCTGCTGCCAGTGGCGATAAGTCGTGTCTTACCGGGTTGGACT
CAAGACGATAGTTACCGGATAAGGCGCAGCGGTCGGGCTGAACGGGGGGTTCGTGCACACAGCCCAGCTT
GGAGCGAACGACCTACACCGAACTGAGATACCTACAGCGTGAGCTATGAGAAAGCGCCACGCTTCCCGAA
GGGAGAAAGGCGGACAGGTATCCGGTAAGCGGCAGGGTCGGAACAGGAGAGCGCACGAGGGAGCTTCCAG
GGGGAAACGCCTGGTATCTTTATAGTCCTGTCGGGTTTCGCCACCTCTGACTTGAGCGTCGATTTTTGTG
ATGCTCGTCAGGGGGGCGGAGCCTATGGAAAAACGCCAGCAACGCGGCCTTTTTACGGTTCCTGGCCTTT
TGCTGGCCTTTTGCTCACATGTTCTTTCCTGCGTTATCCCCTGATTCTGTGGATAACCGTATTACCGCCT
TTGAGTGAGCTGATACCGCTCGCCGCAGCCGAACGACCGAGCGCAGCGAGTCAGTGAGCGAGGAAGCGGA
AGAGCGCCCAATACGCAAACCGCCTCTCCCCGCGCGTTGGCCGATTCATTAATGCAGCTGGCACGACAGG
TTTCCCGACTGGAAAGCGGGCAGTGAGCGCAACGCAATTAATGTGAGTTAGCTCACTCATTAGGCACCCC
AGGCTTTACACTTTATGCTTCCGGCTCGTATGTTGTGTGGAATTGTGAGCGGATAACAATTTCACACAGG
AAACAGCTATGACCATGATTACGCCAAGCGCGCAATTAACCCTCACTAAAGGGAACAAAAGCTGGAGCTC
CACCGCGGTGGCGGCCGCTCTAGAACTAGTGGATCTGCTGGGCTTGCTGAAGGTAGGGGGTCAAGAACCA
GAGGTGTAAAGTACTTGAGTAATTTTACTTGATTACTGTACTTAAGTATTATTTTTGGGGATTTTTACTT
TACTTGAGTACAATTAAAAATCAATACTTTTACTTTTACTTAATTACATTTTTTTAGAAAAAAAAGTACT
TTTTACTCCTTACAATTTTATTTACAGTCAAAAAGTACTTATTTTTTGGAGATCACTTGGGCCCGGCTCG
AGGGCCTAGTCATTACCTATACTCAACGTTTACTCTGAGAAACTTCCATATTTTAGAGGTAAAATGCTCA
GAATTGTAAAAAGTCTTGTCAAAATACTTGGAATTTGCCAAAAACAAAATAAAAGTCACATCACCTCATT
GTCCTTGGTATCAGCAAGCACTTTTAACACAATCAGCTGTTTTTGTTTATAACTCCCACTGAAGGCCATG
TGCATTACTCCCAAGTTACACAGTAAAAAGTCACATGTAGTTTATCATGATCACTGCTGCTCAAGCACAG
CTTTATCTGTTATTCAGTGTGGCAATATCTGAAATGTGTGCAAAATATTATTTATTGTAGCTGATCACCA
ACACTTTCAGTGTTTTTTTTTTCTACTTTTAATGAGAATTATGTTCTTAGGATTTATCCTTATAAACCTC
TTTAAAAAGAAATGTTATGTCTGCATAGACACGACATGAAATTATGAACAGAAAATTTAACTATTTAAGA
TCAAGACTTGACATATAACATTTCTAATGAACATTAAACCTGAGGTAGGCCCACTTGCAAAAATGTAACT
GCTATCACTCACTTTATACATCATTGTGTAACTTGTACACACAAAAATAGTGAAGCAATGTGGCATGGAA
TGCAGGTCCCATTCATTCAAAGTTATTAAAGCACTTTCTTAAAGTGCATTACTACTGAGCTAAGACCAGC
TAGTTGCTCATACAACATACTACAAGTAGTGTCATCCTAATTTGGATAAAAAAAATGTCCATTTTATACA
TGGAAAAGTACTCATTAGATCCCCCATTGTTTGTATTACGGTATTTCGTGAACACAAGAGGTAAATGACC
TACAGAGCTGCTGTTGTGTTAGATTGAAAACACAACACAGGATCATGGAGGCATCCATCATTATGACGCA
TTCTGCCACTTGTAACTCTGCACAGACTTTTTGAAAAGTTTAATTGAGTCTTGGCGTTGTCGCAGAAAAA
TACGAAAAATTCTGTGTTAAAATTTGCAAATAAAAATTCCAGTTTTATAGGAAATCGCCATGGCCTTGTT
CTTTAACCAGTTAAGCTTCCCCTTCTTTCACTCTCAAGTTGCAAGAAGCAAGTGTAGCAATGTGCACGCG
ACAGCCGGGTGTGTGACGCTGGACCAATCAGAGCACAGAGCTCCGAAAGTTTACCTTTTATGGCTAGAGC
CGGGTATGTGCCGTCATATAAAAGAGCGCGCCCAGCTTTTCAGCCTCACTTTGAGCTCCTCCACACGCAG
CTAGTGCGGAATATCATCTGCTTGTAACCCATTCTCTTAAGTCGACAACCCCCCAAACCCAAGGTGAGTT
GGTTTTACAGTTTTTAAGCGTTTAATTATAGTTTCTATCTATTAATGTTAAGTAAAATGTGTAAATGGAT
AAATATGATTTGATGAAGTCTTTAGACAGTTCATAACGGTCTCTTTGTAGTTATCTACTAGGTTTGATTT
ATAAGTGGTGGTTCTTTTGATAATCTATGTTACATTTAATAAATATTGGCTGTATCTTAACTTTTTTGTA
GCGTTAGTGGATGTGGCAGGTGAGAATGTCGGTAATTTAACGTGACCAGTCGTAGGCACGACATTGAACA
TTGAATAGGCCGGTGTGAAATGGGTGTTAAGTCTTAATATAAAGTTGTGTTCTGGCTAATCTCTCTTTAA
CAGCCATAAATGTGATTTTTAACTACAGTTTTGAGGGTGCTGGTGAGCATGTTGCACACTTGATGGATAG
CCGGCATGGGAAGTTCTTTGTGCAGGCAGTGCTGCAGCAGGGTGTGACCTACTTTAGCTAGCCGGCTAAC
CAGCTCTCATCTGATGTAACGTAAACCCCATCAATCTAACATCGGCTCATTCGTGCTTTATAAGATCGAA
GATCTTGTTATTAGTAACGGGTATTGGCATTTAGTTTTAACTTGGTTAATTTTCTTTTTGTTATGTGTTC
TATTTAAATGTAGCCTGCAGCCCCCTCTGTCTTTAATGAAGCTGAAGATTAACGTTAACGTTAGTGAAGT
GTTGTATCCGCTATGAAAGATTTGAATTTTAGAGGTGTGGTCCACTTTAATAACGGCTGCGGAGTTCTCT
GGCTGCACTTCAGCCGCTGTGACTGTCGAAGCAGAGCCCATCAGTTTTTCAGGATCTCGGTGATTTTTGA
GGCTAGACTATGAACTGAACCGACTGAGAGTGACCGTCCAGAAATGCTTTAGTGTGAAGTCTCCGCTCAC
GAGGAGTCCGTGGACTGACTGCAGATCTGTGACGCAGTAACACCCGGCGGCAGACACCCGTTGAAATGCG
GTTGTGTAATTGATCGCAGGCGAGGGTGGAAGAGGATGTGAAACTTCATTTGTGTAAAATTTAGGGAGTG
GTCCTGGTGTGATGAATGTCGAAATCTGTTCCTTTTTACTGAGCCCTACGACTCTGGCTGAGTGCCACAC
CGCCGGCAGCCGCAAAGCGGCTCAAACCATTGCCTTTTATGGTAATAATGAGAGAATGCAGAGGGACTTC
CTTTGTCTGGCATATCTGAGGCGCGCGCTGTCACTAGCGCCCACCAGCGGTCAGACTGTAGAATGCAGAG
CAAAACAGGAAGTTGACTCCAGATGGTCACATGCTTGCTGAAACGCCTCTCCCTGGCAGCAGTGCAATTC
TAACAGTTTCCCTTTCTTTTACAGTTCAGCCATCCTAGGCCTATTTAGGTGACACTATAGAAGAGTACAA
GCTACTTGTTCTTTTTGCAGGATCCGCCACCATGGCTGGTGGCCTGAATGACATCTTTGAGGCCCAGAAG
ATCGAGTGGCATGAGGGAGGAGAGAACCTGTACTTCCAGGGAGGAATGGTGAGCAAGGGCGAGGAGCTGT
TCACCGGGGTGGTGCCCATCCTGGTCGAGCTGGACGGCGACGTAAACGGCCACAAGTTCAGCGTGTCCGG
CGAGGGCGAGGGCGATGCCACCTACGGCAAGCTGACCCTGAAGTTCATCTGCACCACCGGCAAGCTGCCC
GTGCCCTGGCCCACCCTCGTGACCACCCTGACCTGGGGCGTGCAGTGCTTCGCCCGCTACCCCGACCACA
TGAAGCAGCACGACTTCTTCAAGTCCGCCATGCCCGAAGGCTACGTCCAGGAGCGCACCATCTTCTTCAA
GGACGACGGCAACTACAAGACCCGCGCCGAGGTGAAGTTCGAGGGCGACACCCTGGTGAACCGCATCGAG
CTGAAGGGCATCGACTTCAAGGAGGACGGCAACATCCTGGGGCACAAGCTGGAGTACAACGCCATCAGCG
ACAACGTCTATATCACCGCCGACAAGCAGAAGAACGGCATCAAGGCCAACTTCAAGATCCGCCACAACAT
CGAGGACGGCAGCGTGCAGCTCGCCGACCACTACCAGCAGAACACCCCCATCGGCGACGGCCCCGTGCTG
CTGCCCGACAACCACTACCTGAGCACCCAGTCCAAGCTGAGCAAAGACCCCAACGAGAAGCGCGATCACA
TGGTCCTGCTGGAGTTCGTGACCGCCGCCGGGATCACTCTCGGCATGGACGAGCTGTACAAGGCCGCTGC
ATCGGGCCGGACTCAGATCTCGAGCTCAAGCTTCGAATTCAGCAAGGTCTCGAGAGACACGTTGTACGAG
GCCGTTAAGGAGGTCCAGGCCGGTTCCCGTCGCAAGAAGAGAAAGTTTCTTGAAACCGTGGAACTCCAGA
TCAGCTTGAAGAACTACGACCCTCAGAAGGACAAGCGTTTCTCAGGCACTGTCAGGCTGAAGACCACCCC
GCGGCCCAAGTTCTCTGTCTGCGTTCTTGGAGACCAGCAGCATTGTGATGAAGCAAAGGCCGCTGAACTG
CCACACATGGACATTGAGGCTCTTAAGAAGCTCAATAAGAACAAGAAACTGGTCAAGAAGCTGGCAAAGA
AGTACGATGCTTTCCTGGCCTCTGAGTCTCTGATCAAGCAGATTCCTCGTATCCTGGGCCCTGGCCTCAA
CAAGGCAGGAAAGTTTCCCTCTCTGCTCACCCATAATGAGAACCTGGGCACCAAGGTGGATGAGGTGAAA
TCCACCATCAAATTCCAGATGAAGAAGGTTCTGTGTCTGGCTGTGGCCGTGGGTCATGTGAAGATGAGTG
AGGAAGAGCTGGTCTACAACATCCACCTGGCTGTCAACTTCCTGGTGTCTCTGCTGAAGAAGAACTGGCA
AAACGTCAGAGCTCTTTACATCAAGAGCACCATGGGAAAACCACAGCGCCTCTACTAGTAGAATTCATAC
GTATCCGGACTCCCTATAGTGAGTCGTATTAACCGGTGATCCAGACATGATAAGATACATTGATGAGTTT
GGACAAACCACAACTAGAATGCAGTGAAAAAAATGCTTTATTTGTGAAATTTGTGATGCTATTGCTTTAT
TTGTAACCATTATAAGCTGCAATAAACAAGTTAACAACAACAATTGCATTCATTTTATGTTTCAGGTTCA
GGGGGAGGTGTGGGAGGTTTTTTGATATCCCGGGTTTAAACGCATGCAGATCTAATACTCAAGTACAATT
TTAATGGAGTACTTTTTTACTTTTACTCAAGTAAGATTCTAGCCAGATACTTTTACTTTTAATTGAGTAA
AATTTTCCCTAAGTACTTGTACTTTCACTTGAGTAAAATTTTTGAGTACTTTTTACACCTCTGTCAAGAA
CCATATGCCGGTACCCAATCGCCCTATAGGACGTCGTATTACGCGCGCTCACTGGCCGTCGTTTTACAAC
GTCGTGACTGGGAAAACCCTGGCGTTACCCAACTTAATCGCCTTGCAGCACATCCCCCTTTCGCCAGCTG
GCGTAATAGCGAAGAGGCCCGCACCGATCGCCCTTCCCAACAGTTGCGCAGCCTGAATGGCGAATGGG
[124 nt withheld, positions 6579-6702]
C
[91 nt withheld, positions 6704-6794]
A
[49 nt withheld, positions 6796-6844]
CCTTTGACGTTGGAGTCCACGTTCTTT
[37 nt withheld, positions 6872-6908]
ACCCTATCTCGGTCTATTCTTTTGATTTATAAGGGATTTTGCCGATTTCGGCCTATTGGTTAAAAAATGA
GCTGATTTAACAAAAATTTAACGCGAATTTTAACAAAATATTAACGCTTACAATTTAGGTGGCACTTTTC
GGGGAAATGTGCGCGGAACCCCTATTTGTTTATTTTTCTAAATACATTCAAATATGTATCCGCTCATGAG
ACAATAACCCTGATAAATGCTTCAATAATATTGAAAAAGGAAGAGTATGAGTATTCAACATTTCCGTGTC
GCCCTTATTCCCTTTTTTGCGGCATTTTGCCTTCCTGTTTTTGCTCACCCAGAAACGCTGGTGAAAGTAA
AAGATGCTGAAGATCAGTTGGGTGCACGAGTGGGTTACATCGAACTGGATCTCAACAGCGGTAAGATCCT
TGAGAGTTTTCGCCCCGAAGAACGTTTTCCAATGATGAGCACTTTTAAAGTTCTGCTATGTGGCGCGGTA
TTATCCCGTATTGACGCCGGGCAAGAGCAACTCGGTCGCCGCATACACTATTCTCAGAATGACTTGGTTG
AGTACTCACCAGTCACAGAAAAGCATCTTACGGATGGCATGACAGTAAGAGAATTATGCAGTGCTGCCAT
AACCATGAGTGATAACACTGCGGCCAACTTACTTCTGACAACGATCGGAGGACCGAAGGAGCTAACCGCT
TTTTTGCACAACATGGGGGATCATGTAACTCGCCTTGATCGTTGGGAACCGGAGCTGAATGAAGCCATAC
CAAACGACGAGCGTGACACCACGATGCCTGTAGCAATGGCAACAACGTTGCGCAAACTATTAACTGGCGA
ACTACTTACTCTAGCTTCCCGGCAACAATTAATAGACTGGATGGAGGCGGATAAAGTTGCAGGACCACTT
CTGCGCTCGGCCCTTCCGGCTGGCT
Features (pLannotate 1.2.2; 18 found; start..end, strand, type, name):
    353..941     +  rep_origin     ori: high-copy-number ColE1/pMB1/pBR322/pUC origin of replication
   1124..1216    +  CDS            lacI (fragment): lac repressor; lacI; The lac repressor binds to the lac operator to inhibit transcription in E. coli. This inhibition can be relieved by adding lactose or isopropyl-β-D-thiogalactopyranoside (IPTG).
   1229..1250    +  protein_bind   CAP binding site: CAP binding activates transcription in the presence of cAMP. E. coli catabolite activator protein
   1265..1295    +  promoter       lac promoter: promoter for the E. coli lac operon
   1303..1319    +  protein_bind   lac operator: The lac repressor binds to the lac operator to inhibit transcription in E. coli. This inhibition can be relieved by adding lactose or isopropyl-β-D-thiogalactopyranoside (IPTG). lac repressor encoded by lacI
   1364..1382    +  promoter       T3 promoter: promoter for bacteriophage T3 RNA polymerase
   1395..1435    +  misc_feature   MCS (fragment): pBluescript multiple cloning site
   2840..2864    +  promoter       chicken β-actin promoter (fragment): contains a 21-bp deletion relative to the standard chicken β-actin promoter
   4383..4401    +  promoter       SP6 promoter: promoter for bacteriophage SP6 RNA polymerase
   4526..5242    +  CDS            mCerulean: mCerulean is a basic (constitutively fluorescent) cyan fluorescent protein published in 2005, derived from Aequorea victoria. It is reported to be a very rapidly-maturing monomer.
   5257..5290    +  misc_feature   MCS (fragment): multiple cloning site
   5291..5935    +  CDS            RPL10A: RL10A_HUMAN - Also known as NEDD6. Experimental evidence at protein level: Swiss-Prot protein existence level 1. Component of the large ribosomal subunit. From Homo sapiens (Human).
   5963..5981    -  promoter       T7 promoter: promoter for bacteriophage T7 RNA polymerase
   5988..6122    -  polyA_signal   SV40 poly(A) signal: SV40 polyadenylation signal
   6419..6574    +  CDS            lacZα (fragment): LacZα fragment of β-galactosidase; lacZ fragment
   6579..7007    +  rep_origin     f1 ori (sequence partly withheld): f1 bacteriophage origin of replication; arrow indicates direction of (+) strand synthesis
   7060..7164    +  promoter       AmpR promoter: bla
   7165..182     +  CDS            AmpR (across the origin): β-lactamase; bla; confers resistance to ampicillin, carbenicillin, and related antibiotics
