[The description below was written by a language model from this plasmid's Addgene catalogue record and pLannotate feature annotations shown in this document.]
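Description:
pMTB2-Avi-Cerulean-Rpl10a is a 7.8 kb Tol2 transposon transgenesis plasmid built on the pMT backbone and intended for making transgenic zebrafish, although the catalogue lists its vector type as bacterial expression. It is propagated in E. coli through a high-copy ColE1/pUC-type origin and selected with ampicillin via the β-lactamase gene. Its pBluescript-like ancestry shows in the f1 origin, lac promoter/operator and lacZα remnants, and T3 promoter. According to the record, the expression cassette is flanked by Tol2 sequences, which allow transposase-mediated integration into the genome. These arms were not picked up by the automated annotation, nor was the Avi tag.

The payload is a roughly 1.76 kb fusion gene assembled by Gibson cloning and driven by the broadly active beta-actin2 promoter. The annotation detects only a short stretch resembling chicken β-actin promoter in the long unannotated upstream region. The open reading frame encodes an N-terminal Avi tag, a short peptide that can be biotinylated by the BirA ligase. This is followed by the cyan fluorescent protein mCerulean, a short linker derived from a multiple cloning site, and zebrafish Rpl10a, a large ribosomal subunit protein. The annotation tool labels Rpl10a by its human homologue, but the record states that the ORF came from a zebrafish TRAP construct. SP6 and T7 promoters bracket the coding region, and an SV40 polyadenylation signal lies downstream.

The design gives fluorescently visible ribosomes that can be biotinylated. In the associated biotagging approach, this would permit streptavidin-based capture of ribosome-associated transcripts from specific cell populations where a biotin ligase is co-expressed.
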