Addgene plasmid #79880: pMTB2-Avi-Cerulean-Rpl10a
Purpose: Beta-actin2 promoter driving Avi-tagged protein containing Cerulean protein fused to zebrafish Rpl10a ribosomal unit (Tryon et al. 2012); flanked by Tol2 sequences
Depositing lab: Tatjana Sauka-Spengler. Depositing organization: University of Oxford. Publication: Biotagging of Specific Cell Populations in Zebrafish Reveals Gene Regulatory Logic Encoded in the Nuclear Transcriptome. Trinh LA, Chong-Morrison V, Gavriouchkina D, Hochgreb-Hagele T, Senanayake U, Fraser SE, Sauka-Spengler T. Cell Rep. 2017 Apr 11;19(2):425-440. doi: 10.1016/j.celrep.2017.03.045. PubMed 28402863.
Backbone
  Vector backbone: pMT
  Backbone size w/o insert (bp): 6084
  Total vector size (bp): 7843
  Vector type: Bacterial Expression
Growth in bacteria
  Bacterial resistance: Ampicillin, 100 μg/mL
  Growth temperature: 37°C
  Growth strain: DH5alpha
  Copy number: High Copy
Gene/Insert
  Gene/Insert name: Cerulean protein fused to zebrafish Rpl10a ribosomal unit
  Species: D. rerio (zebrafish)
  Insert size (bp): 1759
  Entrez Gene: rpl10a (a.k.a. wu:fb94f08, zgc:73082, zgc:86881)
  Promoter: Beta-actin2
  Tag / fusion protein: Avi (N terminal on insert)
  Cloning method: Gibson Cloning
  Sequencing primers: 5′ atttaggtgacactatagaagag; 3′ taatacgactcactatagggag
Resource information
  A portion of this plasmid was derived from a plasmid made by: Rpl10a ORF (648 bp) obtained from Tol2-zTRAP (Addgene plasmid 42236, Tryon et al. 2012)
Terms and licenses: Academic/Nonprofit Terms; Industry Terms: Not Available to Industry
How to cite: pMTB2-Avi-Cerulean-Rpl10a was a gift from Tatjana Sauka-Spengler (Addgene plasmid # 79880 ; http://n2t.net/addgene:79880 ; RRID:Addgene_79880)
