>Addgene plasmid #79880 | pMTB2-Avi-Cerulean-Rpl10a | addgene partial sequence | sequence record 157300 | SP6 5'-ATTTAGGTGACACTATAG-3'
CAGGATCCGCCACCATGGCTGGTGGCCTGAATGACATCTTTGAGGCCCAGAAGATCGAGTGGCATGAGGG
AGGAGAGAACCTGTACTTCCAGGGAGGAATGGTGAGCAAGGGCGAGGAGCTGTTCACCGGGGTGGTGCCC
ATCCTGGTCGAGCTGGACGGCGACGTAAACGGCCACAAGTTCAGCGTGTCCGGCGAGGGCGAGGGCGATG
CCACCTACGGCAAGCTGACCCTGAAGTTCATCTGCACCACCGGCAAGCTGCCCGTGCCCTGGCCCACCCT
CGTGACCACCCTGACCTGGGGCGTGCAGTGCTTCGCCCGCTACCCCGACCACATGAAGCAGCACGACTTC
TTCAAGTCCGCCATGCCCGAAGGCTACGTCCAGGAGCGCACCATCTTCTTCAAGGACGACGGCAACTACA
AGACCCGCGCCGAGGTGAAGTTCGAGGGCGACACCCTGGTGAACCGCATCGAGCTGAAGGGCATCGACTT
CAAGGAGGACGGCAACATCCTGGGGCACAAGCTGGAGTACAACGCCATCAGCGACAACGTCTATATCACC
GCCGACAAGCAGAAGAACGGCATCAAGGCCAACTTCAAGATCCGCCACAACATCGAGGACGGCAGCGTGC
AGCTCGCCGACCACTACCAGCAGAACACCCCCATCGGCGACGGCCCCGTGCTGCTGCCCGACAACCACTA
CCTGAGCACCCAGTCCAAGCTGAGCAAAGACCCCAACGAGAAGCGCGATCACATGGTCCTGCTGGAGTTC
GTGACCGCCGCCGGGATCACTCTCGGCATGGACGAGCTGTACAAGGCCGCTGCATCGGGCCGGACTCAGA
TCTCGAGCTCAAGCTTCGAATTCAGCAAGGTCTCGAGAGACACGTTGTACGAGGCCGTTAAGGAGGTCCA
GGCCGGTTCCCGT
