>Addgene plasmid #79880 | pMTB2-Avi-Cerulean-Rpl10a | addgene partial sequence | sequence record 157301 | M13-F20 5'-TGTAAAACGACGGCCAGT-3'
GGGCGATTGGGTACCGGCATATGGTTCTTGACAGAGGTGTAAAAAGTACTCAAAAATTTTACTCAAGTGA
AAGTACAAGTACTTAGGGAAAATTTTACTCAATTAAAAGTAAAAGTATCTGGCTAGAATCTTACTTGAGT
AAAAGTAAAAAAGTACTCCATTAAAATTGTACTTGAGTATTAGATCTGCATGCGTTTAAACCCGGGATAT
CAAAAAACCTCCCACACCTCCCCCTGAACCTGAAACATAAAATGAATGCAATTGTTGTTGTTAACTTGTT
TATTGCAGCTTATAATGGTTACAAATAAAGCAATAGCATCACAAATTTCACAAATAAAGCATTTTTTTCA
CTGCATTCTAGTTGTGGTTTGTCCAAACTCATCAATGTATCTTATCATGTCTGGATCACCGGTTAATACG
ACTCACTATAGGGAGTCCGGATACGTATGAATTCTACTAGTAGAGGCGCTGTGGTTTTCCCATGGTGCTC
TTGATGTAAAGAGCTCTGACGTTTTGCCAGTTCTTCTTCAGCAGAGACACCAGGAAGTTGACAGCCAGGT
GGATGTTGTAGACCAGCTCTTCCTCACTCATCTTCACATGACCCACGGCCACAGCCAGACACAGAACCTT
CTTCATCTGGAATTTGATGGTGGATTTCACCTCATCCACCTTGGTGCCCAGGTTCTCATTATGGGTGAGC
AGAGAGGGAAACTTTCCTGCCTTGTTGAGGCCAGGGCCCAGGATACGAGGAATCTGCTTGATCAGAGACT
CAGAGGCCAGGAAAGCATCGTACTTCTTTGCCAGCTTCTTGACCAGTTTCTTGTTCTTATTGAGCTTCTT
AAGAGCCTCAATGTCCATGTGTGGCAGTTCAGCGGCCTTTGCTTCATCACAATGCTGCTGGTCTCCAAGA
ACGCAGACAGAGAACTTGGGCCGCGGGGTGGTCTTCA
